>Addgene plasmid #46417 | pGEX Cis1-SH2 | depositor full sequence | sequence record 65555 | Full Sequence
ACGTTATCGACTGCACGGTGCACCAATGCTTCTGGCGTCAGGCAGCCATCGGAAGCTGTGGTATGGCTGT
GCAGGTCGTAAATCACTGCATAATTCGTGTCGCTCAAGGCGCACTCCCGTTCTGGATAATGTTTTTTGCG
CCGACATCATAACGGTTCTGGCAAATATTCTGAAATGAGCTGTTGACAATTAATCATCGGCTCGTATAAT
GTGTGGAATTGTGAGCGGATAACAATTTCACACAGGAAACAGTATTCATGTCCCCTATACTAGGTTATTG
GAAAATTAAGGGCCTTGTGCAACCCACTCGACTTCTTTTGGAATATCTTGAAGAAAAATATGAAGAGCAT
TTGTATGAGCGCGATGAAGGTGATAAATGGCGAAACAAAAAGTTTGAATTGGGTTTGGAGTTTCCCAATC
TTCCTTATTATATTGATGGTGATGTTAAATTAACACAGTCTATGGCCATCATACGTTATATAGCTGACAA
GCACAACATGTTGGGTGGTTGTCCAAAAGAGCGTGCAGAGATTTCAATGCTTGAAGGAGCGGTTTTGGAT
ATTAGATACGGTGTTTCGAGAATTGCATATAGTAAAGACTTTGAAACTCTCAAAGTTGATTTTCTTAGCA
AGCTACCTGAAATGCTGAAAATGTTCGAAGATCGTTTATGTCATAAAACATATTTAAATGGTGATCATGT
AACCCATCCTGACTTCATGTTGTATGACGCTCTTGATGTTGTTTTATACATGGACCCAATGTGCCTGGAT
GCGTTCCCAAAATTAGTTTGTTTTAAAAAACGTATTGAAGCTATCCCACAAATTGATAAGTACTTGAAAT
CCAGCAAGTATATAGCATGGCCTTTGCAGGGCTGGCAAGCCACGTTTGGTGGTGGCGACCATCCTCCAAA
ATCGGATCTGGAAGTTCTGTTCCAGGGGCCCCTGGGATCCATAGCCAAGACCTTCTCCTACCTTCGGGAA
TCTGGCTGGTATTGGGGTTCCATTACGGCCAGCGAGGCCCGACAACACCTGCAGAAGATGCCAGAAGGCA
CGTTCTTAGTACGTGACAGCACGCACCCCAGCTACCTGTTCACGCTGTCAGTGAAAACCACTCGTGGCCC
CACCAATGTACGCATTGAGTATGCCGACTCCAGCTTCCGTCTGGACTCCAACTGCTTGTCCAGGCCACGC
ATCCTGGCCTTTCCGGATGTGGTCAGCCTTGTGCAGCACTATGTGGCCTCCTGCACTGCTGATACCCGAA
GCGACAGCCCCGATCCTGCTCCCACCCCGGCCCTGCCTATGCCTAAGGAGGATGCGCCTAGTGACCCAGC
ACTGCCTGGAATTCTATGAGCGGCCGCATCGTGACTGACTGACGATCTGCCTCGCGCGTTTCGGTGATGA
CGGTGAAAACCTCTGACACATGCAGCTCCCGGAGACGGTCACAGCTTGTCTGTAAGCGGATGCCGGGAGC
AGACAAGCCCGTCAGGGCGCGTCAGCGGGTGTTGGCGGGTGTCGGGGCGCAGCCATGACCCAGTCACGTA
GCGATAGCGGAGTGTATAATTCTTGAAGACGAAAGGGCCTCGTGATACGCCTATTTTTATAGGTTAATGT
CATGATAATAATGGTTTCTTAGACGTCAGGTGGCACTTTTCGGGGAAATGTGCGCGGAACCCCTATTTGT
TTATTTTTCTAAATACATTCAAATATGTATCCGCTCATGAGACAATAACCCTGATAAATGCTTCAATAAT
ATTGAAAAAGGAAGAGTATGAGTATTCAACATTTCCGTGTCGCCCTTATTCCCTTTTTTGCGGCATTTTG
CCTTCCTGTTTTTGCTCACCCAGAAACGCTGGTGAAAGTAAAAGATGCTGAAGATCAGTTGGGTGCACGA
GTGGGTTACATCGAACTGGATCTCAACAGCGGTAAGATCCTTGAGAGTTTTCGCCCCGAAGAACGTTTTC
CAATGATGAGCACTTTTAAAGTTCTGCTATGTGGCGCGGTATTATCCCGTGTTGACGCCGGGCAAGAGCA
ACTCGGTCGCCGCATACACTATTCTCAGAATGACTTGGTTGAGTACTCACCAGTCACAGAAAAGCATCTT
ACGGATGGCATGACAGTAAGAGAATTATGCAGTGCTGCCATAACCATGAGTGATAACACTGCGGCCAACT
TACTTCTGACAACGATCGGAGGACCGAAGGAGCTAACCGCTTTTTTGCACAACATGGGGGATCATGTAAC
TCGCCTTGATCGTTGGGAACCGGAGCTGAATGAAGCCATACCAAACGACGAGCGTGACACCACGATGCCT
GCAGCAATGGCAACAACGTTGCGCAAACTATTAACTGGCGAACTACTTACTCTAGCTTCCCGGCAACAAT
TAATAGACTGGATGGAGGCGGATAAAGTTGCAGGACCACTTCTGCGCTCGGCCCTTCCGGCTGGCTGGTT
TATTGCTGATAAATCTGGAGCCGGTGAGCGTGGGTCTCGCGGTATCATTGCAGCACTGGGGCCAGATGGT
AAGCCCTCCCGTATCGTAGTTATCTACACGACGGGGAGTCAGGCAACTATGGATGAACGAAATAGACAGA
TCGCTGAGATAGGTGCCTCACTGATTAAGCATTGGTAACTGTCAGACCAAGTTTACTCATATATACTTTA
GATTGATTTAAAACTTCATTTTTAATTTAAAAGGATCTAGGTGAAGATCCTTTTTGATAATCTCATGACC
AAAATCCCTTAACGTGAGTTTTCGTTCCACTGAGCGTCAGACCCCGTAGAAAAGATCAAAGGATCTTCTT
GAGATCCTTTTTTTCTGCGCGTAATCTGCTGCTTGCAAACAAAAAAACCACCGCTACCAGCGGTGGTTTG
TTTGCCGGATCAAGAGCTACCAACTCTTTTTCCGAAGGTAACTGGCTTCAGCAGAGCGCAGATACCAAAT
ACTGTCCTTCTAGTGTAGCCGTAGTTAGGCCACCACTTCAAGAACTCTGTAGCACCGCCTACATACCTCG
CTCTGCTAATCCTGTTACCAGTGGCTGCTGCCAGTGGCGATAAGTCGTGTCTTACCGGGTTGGACTCAAG
ACGATAGTTACCGGATAAGGCGCAGCGGTCGGGCTGAACGGGGGGTTCGTGCACACAGCCCAGCTTGGAG
CGAACGACCTACACCGAACTGAGATACCTACAGCGTGAGCTATGAGAAAGCGCCACGCTTCCCGAAGGGA
GAAAGGCGGACAGGTATCCGGTAAGCGGCAGGGTCGGAACAGGAGAGCGCACGAGGGAGCTTCCAGGGGG
AAACGCCTGGTATCTTTATAGTCCTGTCGGGTTTCGCCACCTCTGACTTGAGCGTCGATTTTTGTGATGC
TCGTCAGGGGGGCGGAGCCTATGGAAAAACGCCAGCAACGCGGCCTTTTTACGGTTCCTGGCCTTTTGCT
GGCCTTTTGCTCACATGTTCTTTCCTGCGTTATCCCCTGATTCTGTGGATAACCGTATTACCGCCTTTGA
GTGAGCTGATACCGCTCGCCGCAGCCGAACGACCGAGCGCAGCGAGTCAGTGAGCGAGGAAGCGGAAGAG
CGCCTGATGCGGTATTTTCTCCTTACGCATCTGTGCGGTATTTCACACCGCATAAATTCCGACACCATCG
AATGGTGCAAAACCTTTCGCGGTATGGCATGATAGCGCCCGGAAGAGAGTCAATTCAGGGTGGTGAATGT
GAAACCAGTAACGTTATACGATGTCGCAGAGTATGCCGGTGTCTCTTATCAGACCGTTTCCCGCGTGGTG
AACCAGGCCAGCCACGTTTCTGCGAAAACGCGGGAAAAAGTGGAAGCGGCGATGGCGGAGCTGAATTACA
TTCCCAACCGCGTGGCACAACAACTGGCGGGCAAACAGTCGTTGCTGATTGGCGTTGCCACCTCCAGTCT
GGCCCTGCACGCGCCGTCGCAAATTGTCGCGGCGATTAAATCTCGCGCCGATCAACTGGGTGCCAGCGTG
GTGGTGTCGATGGTAGAACGAAGCGGCGTCGAAGCCTGTAAAGCGGCGGTGCACAATCTTCTCGCGCAAC
GCGTCAGTGGGCTGATCATTAACTATCCGCTGGATGACCAGGATGCCATTGCTGTGGAAGCTGCCTGCAC
TAATGTTCCGGCGTTATTTCTTGATGTCTCTGACCAGACACCCATCAACAGTATTATTTTCTCCCATGAA
GACGGTACGCGACTGGGCGTGGAGCATCTGGTCGCATTGGGTCACCAGCAAATCGCGCTGTTAGCGGGCC
CATTAAGTTCTGTCTCGGCGCGTCTGCGTCTGGCTGGCTGGCATAAATATCTCACTCGCAATCAAATTCA
GCCGATAGCGGAACGGGAAGGCGACTGGAGTGCCATGTCCGGTTTTCAACAAACCATGCAAATGCTGAAT
GAGGGCATCGTTCCCACTGCGATGCTGGTTGCCAACGATCAGATGGCGCTGGGCGCAATGCGCGCCATTA
CCGAGTCCGGGCTGCGCGTTGGTGCGGATATCTCGGTAGTGGGATACGACGATACCGAAGACAGCTCATG
TTATATCCCGCCGTCAACCACCATCAAACAGGATTTTCGCCTGCTGGGGCAAACCAGCGTGGACCGCTTG
CTGCAACTCTCTCAGGGCCAGGCGGTGAAGGGCAATCAGCTGTTGCCCGTCTCACTGGTGAAAAGAAAAA
CCACCCTGGCGCCCAATACGCAAACCGCCTCTCCCCGCGCGTTGGCCGATTCATTAATGCAGCTGGCACG
ACAGGTTTCCCGACTGGAAAGCGGGCAGTGAGCGCAACGCAATTAATGTGAGTTAGCTCACTCATTAGGC
ACCCCAGGCTTTACACTTTATGCTTCCGGCTCGTATGTTGTGTGGAATTGTGAGCGGATAACAATTTCAC
ACAGGAAACAGCTATGACCATGATTACGGATTCACTGGCCGTCGTTTTACAACGTCGTGACTGGGAAAAC
CCTGGCGTTACCCAACTTAATCGCCTTGCAGCACATCCCCCTTTCGCCAGCTGGCGTAATAGCGAAGAGG
CCCGCACCGATCGCCCTTCCCAACAGTTGCGCAGCCTGAATGGCGAATGGCGCTTTGCCTGGTTTCCGGC
ACCAGAAGCGGTGCCGGAAAGCTGGCTGGAGTGCGATCTTCCTGAGGCCGATACTGTCGTCGTCCCCTCA
AACTGGCAGATGCACGGTTACGATGCGCCCATCTACACCAACGTAACCTATCCCATTACGGTCAATCCGC
CGTTTGTTCCCACGGAGAATCCGACGGGTTGTTACTCGCTCACATTTAATGTTGATGAAAGCTGGCTACA
GGAAGGCCAGACGCGAATTATTTTTGATGGCGTTGGAATT
Features (pLannotate 1.2.2; 17 found; start..end, strand, type, name):
      6..107     -  CDS            yciV (fragment): RNAAM_ECOLI - Also known as trpH From Escherichia coli (strain K12).
    183..211     +  promoter       tac promoter: strong E. coli promoter; hybrid between the trp and lac UV5 promoters
    219..235     +  protein_bind   lac operator: The lac repressor binds to the lac operator to inhibit transcription in E. coli. This inhibition can be relieved by adding lactose or isopropyl-β-D-thiogalactopyranoside (IPTG). lac repressor encoded by lacI
    258..911     +  CDS            GST26_SCHJA: Experimental evidence at protein level: Swiss-Prot protein existence level 1. GST isoenzymes appear to play a central role in the parasite detoxification system. Other functions are also suspected including a role in increasing the solubility of haematin in the parasite gut. From Schistosoma japonicum (Blood fluke).
    933..1337    +  CDS            Cish (fragment): CISH_MOUSE - Also known as Cis. Experimental evidence at protein level: Swiss-Prot protein existence level 1. SOCS family proteins form part of a classical negative feedback system that regulates cytokine signal transduction. CIS is involved in the negative regulation of cytokines that signal through the JAK-STAT5 pathway such as erythropoietin, prolactin and interleukin 3 (IL3) receptor. Inhibits STAT5 trans-activation by suppressing its tyrosine phosphorylation. May be a substrate-recognition component of a SCF-like ECS (Elongin BC-CUL2/5-SOCS-box protein) E3 ubiquitin-protein ligase complex
   1377..1416    +  CDS            rop (fragment): Rop protein, which maintains plasmids at low copy number; rop
   1518..1558    +  misc_feature   bom (fragment): basis of mobility region from pBR322
   1663..1767    +  promoter       AmpR promoter: bla
   1768..2628    +  CDS            AmpR: β-lactamase; bla; confers resistance to ampicillin, carbenicillin, and related antibiotics
   2799..3387    +  rep_origin     ori: high-copy-number ColE1/pMB1/pBR322/pUC origin of replication
   3573..3624    -  misc_feature   bom (fragment): basis of mobility region from pBR322
   3631..3708    +  promoter       lacIq promoter: lacI (mutant); In the lacIq allele, a single base change in the promoter boosts expression of the lacI gene about 10-fold.
   3709..4791    +  CDS            lacI: lac repressor; lacI; The lac repressor binds to the lac operator to inhibit transcription in E. coli. This inhibition can be relieved by adding lactose or isopropyl-β-D-thiogalactopyranoside (IPTG).
   4804..4825    +  protein_bind   CAP binding site: CAP binding activates transcription in the presence of cAMP. E. coli catabolite activator protein
   4840..4870    +  promoter       lac promoter: promoter for the E. coli lac operon
   4878..4894    +  protein_bind   lac operator: The lac repressor binds to the lac operator to inhibit transcription in E. coli. This inhibition can be relieved by adding lactose or isopropyl-β-D-thiogalactopyranoside (IPTG). lac repressor encoded by lacI
   4914..5087    +  CDS            lacZα: LacZα fragment of β-galactosidase; lacZ fragment
