[The description below was written by a language model from this plasmid's Addgene catalogue record and pLannotate feature annotations shown in this document.]
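Description:
pGEX Cis1-SH2 is a bacterial expression plasmid built on the pGEX6P1 backbone for producing the SH2 domain of Cis1 (CISH) as a glutathione S-transferase fusion in E. coli. It replicates from a ColE1/pBR322-type origin, is selected with ampicillin through the bla (AmpR) gene, and is catalogued as low copy. The sequence record is 5,360 nt, consistent with a roughly 4.9 kb backbone plus a roughly 400 bp insert.

Expression is driven by the tac promoter, a strong trp/lac hybrid, followed by a lac operator. The plasmid also carries lacI under the lacIq promoter, so it supplies its own repressor, keeping transcription off until it is induced with IPTG. The open reading frame begins with Schistosoma japonicum GST, which is followed by a PreScission protease site from the backbone and then the insert, cloned between BamHI and EcoRI sites that both remain intact. The insert encodes amino acids 90–214 of Cis1, and the depositor gives a fusion protein mass of about 39.3 kDa. GST allows affinity purification on glutathione resin, and the protease site allows the tag to be removed.

The record is inconsistent about the insert's identity. The catalogue lists it as human and names it Cis1/CISH, but the linked Entrez entry is SOCS1, a different SOCS family member that shares the CIS1 alias. The automated annotation matches the insert best to mouse Cish. This supports CISH rather than SOCS1 but leaves the species open to verification.

The associated publication concerns high-throughput phosphotyrosine profiling with SH2 domains, so the purified fusion is presumably intended as a probe for binding tyrosine-phosphorylated proteins.
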