Addgene plasmid #46417: pGEX Cis1-SH2
Depositing lab: Bruce Mayer. Depositing organization: University of Connecticut Health Center. Publication: High-throughput phosphotyrosine profiling using SH2 domains. Machida K, Thompson CM, Dierck K, Jablonowski K, Karkkainen S, Liu B, Zhang H, Nash PD, Newman DK, Nollau P, Pawson T, Renkema GH, Saksela K, Schiller MR, Shin DG, Mayer BJ. Mol Cell. 2007 Jun 22;26(6):899-915. 10.1016/j.molcel.2007.05.031 PubMed 17588523.
Backbone
  Vector backbone: pGEX6P1
  Backbone manufacturer: GE Healthcare Biosciences
  Backbone size w/o insert (bp): 4900
  Vector type: Bacterial Expression
Growth in bacteria
  Bacterial resistance: Ampicillin, 100 μg/mL
  Growth temperature: 37°C
  Growth strain: DH5alpha
  Copy number: Low Copy
Gene/Insert
  Gene/Insert name: Cis1 (alt names: CISH; CIS; G18; SOCS; CIS-1; CISH)
  Species: H. sapiens (human)
  Insert size (bp): 400
  Mutation: contains amino acids 90-214
  Entrez Gene: SOCS1 (a.k.a. AISIMD, CIS1, CISH1, JAB, SOCS-1, SSI-1, SSI1, TIP-3, TIP3)
  Promoter: Tac
  Tag / fusion protein: GST (N terminal on backbone); PreScission (N terminal on backbone)
  Cloning method: Restriction Enzyme; 5′ cloning site BamHI (not destroyed); 3′ cloning site EcoRI (not destroyed)
  Sequencing primers: 5′ pGEX-5; 3′ pGEX-3
Terms and licenses: Academic/Nonprofit Terms; Industry Terms: Not Available to Industry
Depositor comments: The molecular weight of the GST fusion protein is approximately 39.3 kDa
How to cite: pGEX Cis1-SH2 was a gift from Bruce Mayer (Addgene plasmid # 46417 ; http://n2t.net/addgene:46417 ; RRID:Addgene_46417)
