>Addgene plasmid #46417 | pGEX Cis1-SH2 | depositor partial sequence | sequence record 65556 | Insert sequence
GGATCCATAGCCAAGACCTTCTCCTACCTTCGGGAATCTGGCTGGTATTGGGGTTCCATTACGGCCAGCG
AGGCCCGACAACACCTGCAGAAGATGCCAGAAGGCACGTTCTTAGTACGTGACAGCACGCACCCCAGCTA
CCTGTTCACGCTGTCAGTGAAAACCACTCGTGGCCCCACCAATGTACGCATTGAGTATGCCGACTCCAGC
TTCCGTCTGGACTCCAACTGCTTGTCCAGGCCACGCATCCTGGCCTTTCCGGATGTGGTCAGCCTTGTGC
AGCACTATGTGGCCTCCTGCACTGCTGATACCCGAAGCGACAGCCCCGATCCTGCTCCCACCCCGGCCCT
GCCTATGCCTAAGGAGGATGCGCCTAGTGACCCAGCACTGCCTGGAATTC
