>Addgene plasmid #46417 | pGEX Cis1-SH2 | addgene partial sequence | sequence record 66999 | pGEX5
GGATCTGGAAGTTCTGTTCCAGGGGCCCCTGGGATCCATAGCCAAGACCTTCTCCTACCTTCGGGAATCT
GGCTGGTATTGGGGTTCCATTACGGCCAGCGAGGCCCGACAACACCTGCAGAAGATGCCAGAAGGCACGT
TCTTAGTACGTGACAGCACGCACCCCAGCTACCTGTTCACGCTGTCAGTGAAAACCACTCGTGGCCCCAC
CAATGTACGCATTGAGTATGCCGACTCCAGCTTCCGTCTGGACTCCAACTGCTTGTCCAGGCCACGCATC
CTGGCCTTTCCGGATGTGGTCAGCCTTGTGCAGCACTATGTGGCCTCCTGCACTGCTGATACCCGAAGCG
ACAGCCCCGATCCTGCTCCCACCCCGGCCCTGCCTATGCCTAAGGAGGATGCGCCTAGTGACCCAGCACT
GCCTGGAATTCTATGAGCGGCCGCATCGTGACTGACTGACGATCTGCCTCGCGCGTTTCGGTGATGACGG
TGAAAACCTCTGACACATGCAGCTCCCGGAGACGGTCACAGCTTGTCTGTAAGCGGATGCCGGGAGCAGA
CAAGCCCGTCAGGGCGCGTCAGCGGGTGTTGGCGGGTGTCGGGGCGCAGCCATGACCCAGTCACGTAGCG
ATAGCGGAGTGTATAATTCTTGAAGACGAAAGGGCCTCGTGATACGCCTATTTTTATAGGTTAATGTCAT
GATAATAATGGTTTCTTAGACGTCAGGTGGCACTTTTCGGGGAAATGTGCGCGGAA
